Addgene plasmid #50284: pICH87611
Depositing lab: Sylvestre Marillonnet & Nicola Patron. Depositing organization: Leibniz Institute of Plant Biochemistry (IPB). Publication: A golden gate modular cloning toolbox for plants. Engler C, Youles M, Gruetzner R, Ehnert TM, Werner S, Jones JD, Patron NJ, Marillonnet S. ACS Synth Biol. 2014 Nov 21;3(11):839-43. doi: 10.1021/sb4001504. Epub 2014 Feb 20. PubMed 24933124.
Backbone
  Vector backbone: pICH41295
  Vector type: plant expression
Growth in bacteria
  Bacterial resistance: Spectinomycin, 50 μg/mL
  Growth temperature: 37°C
  Growth strain: DH5alpha
  Copy number: High Copy
Gene/Insert
  Gene/Insert name: Promoter and 5'UTR Ls (S.tuberosum)
  Mutation: BsaI/BbsI sites removed by point-mutation
  Cloning method: Restriction Enzyme; 5′ cloning site BpiI (destroyed during cloning); 3′ cloning site BpiI (destroyed during cloning)
Terms and licenses: Academic/Nonprofit Terms; Industry Terms: Not Available to Industry
Depositor comments: insert can be released with BsaI
How to cite: pICH87611 was a gift from Sylvestre Marillonnet & Nicola Patron (Addgene plasmid # 50284)
