[The description below was written by a language model from this plasmid's Addgene catalogue record and pLannotate feature annotations shown in this document.]
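Description:
pICH87611 is a level 0 promoter module from the plant Golden Gate Modular Cloning (MoClo) toolkit, built in the pICH41295 backbone and catalogued as a plant expression part. It is a small (about 3.8 kb), high-copy E. coli plasmid rather than a vector that functions in plants by itself. It replicates from a ColE1/pUC-type origin and is selected with spectinomycin through the aadA adenylyltransferase gene, which lies downstream of a bla-type promoter. The short integrase, gentamicin acetyltransferase and lacI fragments picked up by the automated annotation appear to be remnants of the integron-derived resistance cassette and of the original cloning region, not functional genes.

The insert is recorded as the promoter and 5' untranslated region of "Ls" from potato (Solanum tuberosum); the record does not expand the gene name further. It was cloned into the backbone through BpiI sites that were destroyed in the process, and internal BsaI and BbsI (BpiI) sites were removed by point mutation so that the part is compatible with type IIS assembly. The insert can be released with BsaI. This allows it to be joined in a one-pot Golden Gate reaction with coding sequence and terminator modules to build a plant transcription unit in a higher-level acceptor.

The feature table does not annotate the promoter itself, which presumably occupies the unannotated stretch after the origin and lacI fragment. It does detect a tobacco mosaic virus Ω translational enhancer at the end of the sequence, which suggests that the 5' leader portion of the module includes or resembles this element, although the catalogue fields do not mention it.
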