Features (pLannotate 1.2.2; 7 found; start..end, strand, type, name):
    126..230     +  promoter       AmpR promoter: bla
    221..301     -  CDS            int (fragment): INT2_ECOLX - Protein inferred from homology: Swiss-Prot protein existence level 3. Putative integrase believed to be involved in the insertion of antibiotic resistance genes into plasmids and transposons. From Escherichia coli.
    387..443     +  CDS            GmR (fragment): gentamycin acetyltransferase; aacC1; confers resistance to gentamycin
    450..1238    +  CDS            aadA: S3AD_ECOLX - Experimental evidence at protein level: Swiss-Prot protein existence level 1. Mediates bacterial resistance to the antibiotics streptomycin and spectinomycin. From Escherichia coli.
   1412..2000    +  rep_origin     ori: high-copy-number ColE1/pMB1/pBR322/pUC origin of replication
   2183..2232    +  CDS            lacI (fragment): lac repressor; lacI; The lac repressor binds to the lac operator to inhibit transcription in E. coli. This inhibition can be relieved by adding lactose or isopropyl-β-D-thiogalactopyranoside (IPTG).
   3764..3819    +  misc_feature   TMV Ω: translational enhancer from the tobacco mosaic virus 5'-leader sequence (Gallie et al., 1988)
>Addgene plasmid #50284 | pICH87611 | depositor full sequence | sequence record 75041 | Full Sequence
AATGTGAGACCACGAAGTGGCTCTTCAGTGGACGAAAGGGCCTCGTGATACGCCTATTTTTATAGGTTAA
TGTCATGATAATAATGGTTTCTTAGACGTCAGGTGGCACTTTTCGGGGAAATGTGCGCGGAACCCCTATT
TGTTTATTTTTCTAAATACATTCAAATATGTATCCGCTCATGAGACAATAACCCTGATAAATGCTTCAAT
AATATTGAAAAAGGAAGAGTATGCGCTCACGCAACTGGTCCAGAACCTTGACCGAACGCAGCGGTGGTAA
CGGCGCAGTGGCGGTTTTCATGGCTTGTTATGACTGTTTTTTTGGGGTACAGTCTATGCCTCGGGCATCC
AAGCAGCAAGCGCGTTACGCCGTGGGTCGATGTTTGATGTTATGGAGCAGCAACGATGTTACGCAGCAGG
GCAGTCGCCCTAAAACAAAGTTAAACATCATGAGGGAAGCGGTGATCGCCGAAGTATCGACTCAACTATC
AGAGGTAGTTGGCGTCATCGAGCGCCATCTCGAACCGACGTTGCTGGCCGTACATTTGTACGGCTCCGCA
GTGGATGGCGGCCTGAAGCCACACAGCGATATTGATTTGCTGGTTACGGTGACCGTAAGGCTTGATGAAA
CAACGCGGCGAGCTTTGATCAACGACCTTTTGGAAACTTCGGCTTCCCCTGGAGAGAGCGAGATTCTCCG
CGCTGTAGAAGTCACCATTGTTGTGCACGACGACATCATTCCGTGGCGTTATCCAGCTAAGCGCGAACTG
CAATTTGGAGAATGGCAGCGCAATGACATTCTTGCAGGTATCTTCGAGCCAGCCACGATCGACATTGATC
TGGCTATCTTGCTGACAAAAGCAAGAGAACATAGCGTTGCCTTGGTAGGTCCAGCGGCGGAGGAACTCTT
TGATCCGGTTCCTGAACAGGATCTATTTGAGGCGCTAAATGAAACCTTAACGCTATGGAACTCGCCGCCC
GACTGGGCTGGCGATGAGCGAAATGTAGTGCTTACGTTGTCCCGCATTTGGTACAGCGCAGTAACCGGCA
AAATCGCGCCGAAGGATGTCGCTGCCGACTGGGCAATGGAGCGCCTGCCGGCCCAGTATCAGCCCGTCAT
ACTTGAAGCTAGACAGGCTTATCTTGGACAAGAAGAAGATCGCTTGGCCTCGCGCGCAGATCAGTTGGAA
GAATTTGTCCATTACGTAAAAGGCGAGATCACCAAGGTAGTCGGCAAATAACTGTCAGACCAAGTTTACT
CATATATACTTTAGATTGATTTAAAACTTCATTTTTAATTTAAAAGGATCTAGGTGAAGATCCTTTTTGA
TAATCTCATGACCAAAATCCCTTAACGTGAGTTTTCGTTCCACTGAGCGTCAGACCCCGTAGAAAAGATC
AAAGGATCTTCTTGAGATCCTTTTTTTCTGCGCGTAATCTGCTGCTTGCAAACAAAAAAACCACCGCTAC
CAGCGGTGGTTTGTTTGCCGGATCAAGAGCTACCAACTCTTTTTCCGAAGGTAACTGGCTTCAGCAGAGC
GCAGATACCAAATACTGTCCTTCTAGTGTAGCCGTAGTTAGGCCACCACTTCAAGAACTCTGTAGCACCG
CCTACATACCTCGCTCTGCTAATCCTGTTACCAGTGGCTGCTGCCAGTGGCGATAAGTCGTGTCTTACCG
GGTTGGACTCAAGACGATAGTTACCGGATAAGGCGCAGCGGTCGGGCTGAACGGGGGGTTCGTGCACACA
GCCCAGCTTGGAGCGAACGACCTACACCGAACTGAGATACCTACAGCGTGAGCTATGAGAAAGCGCCACG
CTTCCCGAAGGGAGAAAGGCGGACAGGTATCCGGTAAGCGGCAGGGTCGGAACAGGAGAGCGCACGAGGG
AGCTTCCAGGGGGAAACGCCTGGTATCTTTATAGTCCTGTCGGGTTTCGCCACCTCTGACTTGAGCGTCG
ATTTTTGTGATGCTCGTCAGGGGGGCGGAGCCTATGGAAAAACGCCAGCAACGCGGCCTTTTTACGGTTC
CTGGCCTTTTGCTGGCCTTTTGCTCACATGTTCTTTCCTGCGTTATCCCCTGATTCTGTGGATAACCGTA
TTACCGCCTTTGAGTGAGCTGATACCGCTCGCCGCAGCCGAACGACCGAGCGCAGCGAGTCAGTGAGCGA
GGAAGCGGAAGAGCGCCCAATACGCAAACCGCCTCTCCCCGCGCGTTGGCCGATTCATTAATCACTCTGT
GGTCTCAGGAGGTGTTCATCTGTTGGACAAGCTAATAATATCTATTTGTTGTCTGAATCACAATTTTCCC
ATGATAAATTAAAGCCAAAATTCGGCTTCTCACAACCTGATAGAATCTAATTTTATGACTTTTATCAAAA
AAAAGAAGAAGATAGAATCTAATTTTATGACATTTAATGGTAGCCATTCCTTAAAAATTCCCGATTCAAC
TAATCCTTGGAGTTCATTTTCTCATAGGTGGATTTCATGCTGGAGTTACTGTAAATAGGGTTGGATTTCT
ACATTCTTGCGAGAGTGATCTGCATTCCAGCCCCCTCTGAAGCACAGGAGTCAGCTGCATTTCAAATGAT
TACCCAATTACAGACTATGGCAGACCGCACCCATTAGATTTAATGTGGCAAAGAAACATCAACTCCAATA
TTTTTGAATCCTATTAATGGCTATCATACCATAGTACTGTATTAGTACTGTCCAGAAGCAAAAATTGTTG
TTTTAGAATATTACTTGGTTGCAACCGTATCAGTGCTTTGAACATTTATCAAGGCCAAATACATAATGGT
GCCTTGAAATCAACTCTAGTTTATTGAAATGATGTCTATTGAGCACCTATATGTGTTGCCAGTATTGCCC
ATGCTTAACTTAGCATTCTGTTAACAAGTGTTATGCTGGATGTTCGAATCGAACATGGAGTTTTCATGTT
GCTTAGAACTATATGCTTTCAGTGTTAGCAGTATCGGAAGGTAAATACAGTTTAAACACCAAAAGTAGAG
AGAAATAAGGAGGAATTTAATCTTTGGATTTGATTCGTCTTTCTTGTGGGAATGGTGAACTCGTTAACCA
GCTAGGTGAAATGAACTCAATACTTAGTTCAAAATTGTTTAAGTTCCATTTTTGGTTAAGAGAATTGAGT
TGTGCTCTCTAGCTTTTGAAGATGATTTAGGTTCAAGGACTATAATTTTACACGATATTAGAGCTAGATC
CATTGATAGGCCGCGTTTCTTAATGTTTTTGGCCTTGTAATTCTGTTTTCACATTGATTGACTGAATGAG
TTGTGCTCTTTCTATATGATCTCGGATAATTCTTTTTCTCATGAGCTAACTTAAGTTAGGATATGAGCTA
ACTGCTCTCCAACAGGCAACAACCCATAGAGGAACCAATCAGTTTTTTCTTTTTGTCCTCCTCTTCCTTG
CACGAGTGGACTTAGTAAATAGAAAGGAAAATAACAAAAATGTATAAGAAACAAGTCAATCTCTTGGGTC
CCTTAATAATCAAAGAAAACCAATGAATGAACTCCAAGTGCACAAAACTAAGATAAGGCAAAGGAAAATA
ATTTGTAGTAAGAATGCTATATATTGATAATGTTGGTAATAATATTATCTAGAAGCAATCCACAGAAGGG
GTGCCACGTGTCAACTTGTAAATCACAAATTGCAAGTCATCACTAATATTATTATCAAGGGACCATGCAA
AGTGAAAATAAATAATTCATACTAAGTAGTGAGAGCAATACTGTATTTTTACAACAATTACCAACAACAA
CAAACAACAAACAACATTACAATTACTATTTACAATTAC
