>Addgene plasmid #50284 | pICH87611 | addgene partial sequence | sequence record 75966 | MoCloF 5'-agcgaggaagcggaagagcg-3'
CCGCGCGTTGGCCGATTCATTAATCACTCTGTGGTCTCAGGAGGTGTTCATCTGTTGGACAAGCTAATAA
TATCTATTTGTTGTCTGAATCACAATTTTCCCATGATAAATTAAAGCCAAAATTCGGCTTCTCACAACCT
GATAGAATCTAATTTTATGACTTTTATCAAAAAAAAGAAGAAGATAGAATCTAATTTTATGACATTTAAT
GGTAGCCATTCCTTAAAAATTCCCGATTCAACTAATCCTTGGAGTTCATTTTCTCATAGGTGGATTTCAT
GCTGGAGTTACTGTAAATAGGGTTGGATTTCTACATTCTTGCGAGAGTGATCTGCATTCCAGCCCCCTCT
GAAGCACAGGAGTCAGCTGCATTTCAAATGATTACCCAATTACAGACTATGGCAGACCGCACCCATTAGA
TTTAATGTGGCAAAGAAACATCAACTCCAATATTTTTGAATCCTATTAATGGCTATCATACCATAGTACT
GTATTAGTACTGTCCAGAAGCAAAAATTGTTGTTTTAGAATATTACTTGGTTGCAACCGTATCAGTGCTT
TGAACATTTATCAAGGCCAAATACATAATGGTGCCTTGAAATCAACTCTAGTTTATTGAAATGATGTCTA
TTGAGCACCTATATGTGTTGCCAGTATTGCCCATGCTTAACTTAGCATTCTGTTAACAAGTGTTATGCTG
GATGTTCGAATCGAACATGGAGTTTT
