>Addgene plasmid #50284 | pICH87611 | addgene partial sequence | sequence record 76011 | MoCloR 5'-gccacctgacgtctaagaaacc-3'
GGCGTATCACGAGGCCCTTTCGTCCACTGAAGAGCCACTTCGTGGTCTCACATTGTAATTGTAAATAGTA
ATTGTAATGTTGTTTGTTGTTTGTTGTTGTTGGTAATTGTTGTAAAAATACAGTATTGCTCTCACTACTT
AGTATGAATTATTTATTTTCACTTTGCATGGTCCCTTGATAATAATATTAGTGATGACTTGCAATTTGTG
ATTTACAAGTTGACACGTGGCACCCCTTCTGTGGATTGCTTCTAGATAATATTATTACCAACATTATCAA
TATATAGCATTCTTACTACAAATTATTTTCCTTTGCCTTATCTTAGTTTTGTGCACTTGGAGTTCATTCA
TTGGTTTTCTTTGATTATTAAGGGACCCAAGAGATTGACTTGTTTCTTATACATTTTTGTTATTTTCCTT
TCTATTTACTAAGTCCACTCGTGCAAGGAAGAGGAGGACAAAAAGAAAAAACTGATTGGTTCCTCTATGG
GTTGTTGCCTGTTGGAGAGCAGTTAGCTCATATCCTAACTTAAGTTAGCTCATGAGAAAAAGAATTATCC
GAGATCATATAGAAAGAGCACAACTCATTCAGTCAATCAATGTGAAAACAGAATTACAAGGCCAAAAACA
TTAAGAAACGCGGCCTATCAATGGATCTAGCTCTAATATCGTGTAAAATTATAGTCCTTGAACCTAAATC
ATCTTCAAAAGCTAGAGAGCACAACTCAATTCTCTTAACCAAAAATGGAACTTAAACAATTTTGAACTAA
GTATTGAGTTCATTTCACCTAGCTGGTTAACGAGTTCACCATTCCCACAAGAAAGACGA
